Addgene plasmid #126135: pBbB19k-GFP
Purpose: Constitutive expression vector for Escherichia coli. BglBrick compatible.
Depositing lab: Nigel Scrutton. Depositing organization: University of Manchester. Publication: SelProm: A Queryable and Predictive Expression Vector Selection Tool for Escherichia coli. Jervis AJ, Carbonell P, Taylor S, Sung R, Dunstan MS, Robinson CJ, Breitling R, Takano E, Scrutton NS. ACS Synth Biol. 2019 Mar 18. doi: 10.1021/acssynbio.8b00399. PubMed 30870592.
Backbone
  Vector backbone: pBb
  Backbone size w/o insert (bp): 2663
  Vector type: Bacterial Expression, Synthetic Biology
Growth in bacteria
  Bacterial resistance: Kanamycin, 50 μg/mL
  Growth temperature: 37°C
  Growth strain: DH5alpha
  Copy number: High Copy
Gene/Insert
  Gene/Insert name: GFPuv
  Species: Synthetic
  Insert size (bp): 717
  Promoter: J23105
  Cloning method: Unknown
  Sequencing primers: 5′ CTGCGCCATCAGATCCTTGG
Terms and licenses: Academic/Nonprofit Terms; Industry Terms: Not Available to Industry
Depositor comments: Cloning method was In-Fusion.
How to cite: pBbB19k-GFP was a gift from Nigel Scrutton (Addgene plasmid # 126135 ; http://n2t.net/addgene:126135 ; RRID:Addgene_126135)
