[The description below was written by a language model from this plasmid's Addgene catalogue record and pLannotate feature annotations shown in this document.]
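Description:
pBbB19k-GFP is a small (about 3.3 kb) bacterial expression plasmid from the BglBrick-compatible pBb vector family, intended for constitutive gene expression in Escherichia coli and used in synthetic biology work. It replicates from the pBBR1 origin together with the pBBR1 Rep protein, a broad-host-range replicon originally from Bordetella bronchiseptica. The catalogue lists it as high copy. Selection is by kanamycin, conferred by the neo/nptII aminoglycoside phosphotransferase gene, which is followed by a lambda t0 terminator. The short Tn5 transposase fragment annotated next to this marker is most likely a remnant of the Tn5-derived resistance cassette rather than a functional element.

The payload is a 717 bp synthetic GFPuv coding sequence, annotated by the automated tool as an Aequorea victoria GFP variant. According to the catalogue it is driven by J23105, a member of the Anderson collection of constitutive sigma-70 promoters. The feature table instead reports a partial match to the closely related J23119 consensus promoter, which is expected because the family members differ by only a few bases, so the catalogue assignment should be taken as authoritative. Transcription of the reporter ends at a tandem rrnB T1 and T7Te terminator pair, which insulates it from the replicon downstream. No inducible regulator or repressor gene is annotated, consistent with constitutive expression.

The plasmid belongs to a set of characterised vectors associated with a tool for selecting and predicting E. coli expression vector performance. Here GFP fluorescence serves as the readout of the expression strength given by this promoter, origin and marker combination. BglBrick compatibility should allow the reporter to be exchanged for a gene of interest. The depositor notes that the plasmid was assembled by In-Fusion cloning.
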