Features (pLannotate 1.2.2; 9 found; start..end, strand, type, name):
     13..31      +  promoter       J23119(SpeI) promoter (fragment): bacterial promoter (Registry of Standard Biological Parts BBa J23119) modified to end with an SpeI site
     87..800     +  CDS            &alpha;GFP: &alpha;GFP is a basic (constitutively fluorescent) long stokes shift fluorescent protein published in 1996, derived from Aequorea victoria.
    836..907     +  terminator     rrnB T1 terminator: transcription terminator T1 from the E. coli rrnB gene
    923..950     +  terminator     T7Te terminator: phage T7 early transcription terminator
   1017..1679    -  CDS            pBBR1 Rep: replication protein for the broad-host-range plasmid pBBR1 from Bordetella bronchiseptica
   1680..2253    -  rep_origin     pBBR1 oriV (fragment): replication origin of the broad-host-range plasmid pBBR1 from Bordetella bronchiseptica; requires the pBBR1 Rep protein for replication
   2266..2360    -  terminator     lambda t0 terminator: transcription terminator from phage lambda
   2394..3185    -  CDS            neo: KKA2_KLEPN - Also known as kan, nptII. Experimental evidence at protein level: Swiss-Prot protein existence level 1. Resistance to kanamycin, neomycin, paromomycin, ribostamycin, butirosin and gentamicin B. From Klebsiella pneumoniae.
   3217..9       -  CDS            tnpA (fragment) (across the origin): TN5P_ECOLX - Also known as tnp. Experimental evidence at protein level: Swiss-Prot protein existence level 1. Mediates transposition of transposon Tn5 by a 'cut and paste' mechanism. First, the monomeric transposase binds the 19 bp inverted DNA repeats flanking the transposon. Then, dimerization of the DNA- bound transposase creates a synaptic DNA complex. After nicking of the first DNA strand, excision of the transposon proceeds through a series of intermediates. The transposase then mediates the insertion of the transposon at a new site by strand transfer. The activity of the wild- type tran
>Addgene plasmid #126135 | pBbB19k-GFP | addgene full sequence | sequence record 247085 | Addgene NGS Result
GACGTCTTTACGGCTAGCTCAGTCCTAGGTACTATGCTAGCAGGTTTAATCGAATTCAAAAGATCTTTTA
AGAAGGAGATATACATATGAGTAAAGGAGAAGAACTTTTCACTGGAGTTGTCCCAATTCTTGTTGAATTA
GATGGTGATGTTAATGGGCACAAATTTTCTGTCAGTGGAGAGGGTGAAGGTGATGCAACATACGGAAAAC
TTACCCTTAAATTTATTTGCACTACTGGAAAACTACCTGTTCCGTGGCCAACACTTGTCACTACTTTCTC
TTATGGTGTTCAATGCTTTTCCCGTTATCCGGATCACATGAAACGGCATGACTTTTTCAAGAGTGCCATG
CCCGAAGGTTATGTACAGGAACGCACTATATCTTTCAAAGATGACGGGAACTACAAGACGCGTGCTGAAG
TCAAGTTTGAAGGTGATACCCTTGTTAATCGTATCGAGTTAAAAGGTATTGATTTTAAAGAAGATGGAAA
CATTCTCGGACACAAACTGGAGTACAACTATAACTCACACAATGTATACATCACGGCAGACAAACAAAAG
AATGGAATCAAAGCTAACTTCAAAATTCGCCACAACATTGAAGATGGCTCCGTTCAACTAGCAGACCATT
ATCAACAAAATACTCCAATTGGCGATGGCCCTGTCCTTTTACCAGACAACCATTACCTGTCCACACAATC
TGCCCTTTCGAAAGATCCCAACGAAAAGCGTGACCACATGGTCCTTCTTGAGTTTGTAACTGCTGCTGGG
ATTACACATGGCATGGATGAGCTCTACAAATAAGGATCCAAACTCGAGTAAGGATCTCCAGGCATCAAAT
AAAACGAAAGGCTCAGTCGAAAGACTGGGCCTTTCGTTTTATCTGTTGTTTGTCGGTGAACGCTCTCTAC
TAGAGTCACACTGGCTCACCTTCGGGTGGGCCTTTCTGCGTTTATACCTAGGCTACAGCCGATAGTCTGG
AACAGCGCACTTACGGGTTGCTGCGCAACCCAAGTGCTACCGGCGCGGCAGCGTGACCCGTGTCGGCGGC
TCCAACGGCTCGCCATCGTCCAGAAAACACGGCTCATCGGGCATCGGCAGGCGCTGCTGCCCGCGCCGTT
CCCATTCCTCCGTTTCGGTCAAGGCTGGCAGGTCTGGTTCCATGCCCGGAATGCCGGGCTGGCTGGGCGG
CTCCTCGCCGGGGCCGGTCGGTAGTTGCTGCTCGCCCGGATACAGGGTCGGGATGCGGCGCAGGTCGCCA
TGCCCCAACAGCGATTCGTCCTGGTCGTCGTGATCAACCACCACGGCGGCACTGAACACCGACAGGCGCA
ACTGGTCGCGGGGCTGGCCCCACGCCACGCGGTCATTGACCACGTAGGCCAACACGGTGCCGGGGCCGTT
GAGCTTCACGACGGAGATCCAGCGCTCGGCCACCAAGTCCTTGACTGCGTATTGGACCGTCCGCAAAGAA
CGTCCGATGAGCTTGGAAAGTGTCTTCTGGCTGACCACCACGGCGTTCTGGTGGCCCATCTGCGCCACGA
GGTGATGCAGCAGCATTGCCGCCGTGGGTTTCCTCGCAATAAGCCCGGCCCACGCCTCATGCGCTTTGCG
TTCCGTTTGCACCCAGTGACCGGGCTTGTTCTTGGCTTGAATGCCGATTTCTCTGGACTGCGTGGCCATG
CTTATCTCCATGCGGTAGGGGTGCCGCACGGTTGCGGCACCATGCGCAATCAGCTGCAACTTTTCGGCAG
CGCGACAACAATTATGCGTTGCGTAAAAGTGGCAGTCAATTACAGATTTTCTTTAACCTACGCAATGAGC
TATTGCGGGGGGTGCCGCAATGAGCTGTTGCGTACCCCCCTTTTTTAAGTTGTTGATTTTTAAGTCTTTC
GCATTTCGCCCTATATCTAGTTCTTTGGTGCCCAAAGAAGGGCACCCCTGCGGGGTTCCCCCACGCCTTC
GGCGCGGCTCCCCCTCCGGCAAAAAGTGGCCCCTCCGGGGCTTGTTGATCGACTGCGCGGCCTTCGGCCT
TGCCCAAGGTGGCGCTGCCCCCTTGGAACCCCCGCACTCGCCGCCGTGAGGCTCGGGGGGCAGGCGGGCG
GGCTTCGCCCTTCGACTGCCCCCACTCGCATAGGCTTGGGTCGTTCCAGGCGCGTCAAGGCCAAGCCGCT
GCGCGGTCGCTGCGCGAGCCTTGACCCGCCTTCCACTTGGTGTCCAACCGGCAAGCGAAGCGCGCAGGCC
GCAGGCCGGAGGCACTAGTGCTTGGATTCTCACCAATAAAAAACGCCCGGCGGCAACCGAGCGTTCTGAA
CAAATCCAGATGGAGTTCTGAGGTCATTACTGGATCTATCAACAGGAGTCCAAGCGAGCTCTCGAACCCC
AGAGTCCCGCTCAGAAGAACTCGTCAAGAAGGCGATAGAAGGCGATGCGCTGCGAATCGGGAGCGGCGAT
ACCGTAAAGCACGAGGAAGCGGTCAGCCCATTCGCCGCCAAGCTCTTCAGCAATATCACGGGTAGCCAAC
GCTATGTCCTGATAGCGGTCCGCCACACCCAGCCGGCCACAGTCGATGAATCCAGAAAAGCGGCCATTTT
CCACCATGATATTCGGCAAGCAGGCATCGCCATGGGTCACGACGAGATCCTCGCCGTCGGGCATGCGCGC
CTTGAGCCTGGCGAACAGTTCGGCTGGCGCGAGCCCCTGATGCTCTTCGTCCAGATCATCCTGATCGACA
AGACCGGCTTCCATCCGAGTACGTGCTCGCTCGATGCGATGTTTCGCTTGGTGGTCGAATGGGCAGGTAG
CCGGATCAAGCGTATGCAGCCGCCGCATTGCATCAGCCATGATGGATACTTTCTCGGCAGGAGCAAGGTG
AGATGACAGGAGATCCTGCCCCGGCACTTCGCCCAATAGCAGCCAGTCCCTTCCCGCTTCAGTGACAACG
TCGAGCACAGCTGCGCAAGGAACGCCCGTCGTGGCCAGCCACGATAGCCGCGCTGCCTCGTCCTGCAGTT
CATTCAGGGCACCGGACAGGTCGGTCTTGACAAAAAGAACCGGGCGCCCCTGCGCTGACAGCCGGAACAC
GGCGGCATCAGAGCAGCCGATTGTCTGTTGTGCCCAGTCATAGCCGAATAGCCTCTCCACCCAAGCGGCC
GGAGAACCTGCGTGCAATCCATCTTGTTCAATCATGCGAAACGATCCTCATCCTGTCTCTTGATCAGATC
ATGATCCCCTGCGCCATCAGATCCTTGGCGGCAAGAAAGCCATCCAGTTTACTTTGCAGGGCTTCCCAAC
CTTACCAGAGGGCGCCCCAGCTGGCAATTCC
